>Addgene plasmid #24504 | pcDNA3-Ro1 | addgene partial sequence | sequence record 30255 | 24504 with BGH-rev
AGGGCCCTCTAGACTAGGCGTAGTCGGGGACGTCGTAGGGGTAACCTACTGGTTTATTCATCCCATCGAT
GTCCCTCAGGTAAGCAGGATCCTGAACTGTATTTCGGACTCTGCTAGTGCTCTGCCGCTCCATCCTCATC
TTCAGTGGAAAGCAGAAGTCCCGGAAACACCGCTTGAAGTTTTCATCAAGAAAGGCGTAGAGAATGGGAT
TCAGGCTACTGTTGGTATAGCCTAAGGCGATGCAGAAGTAATAGCTGGAGAGAGCAGCTGTGCTGTGGGA
GGTGCTCCCCAGAGCCTCCACCAGGATGAATATGTGAATGGGAGTCCAGCAGACGACGAAGACTGCCACC
ACCACCAGGACCAGTCTGGTGATCCTACGCAGGTTGCGATCTTTCTCTCGGGAGCCAGAAAGGAGCCGGA
CGCTCTTGAGACGCAGGATCATCAGGGTGTAGCAGACGATGATGATGAGGACAGGGATCACGAAGGCAAA
GATGAAGACGCAGATCTTGGTCACAGTGTCCCAGTACCAGCTGGGGCTGGGGAACTGGAGCGTGCATACC
ACTGCTCCATCCCGGGGTTGGGTCACCCCAAGGACTATCGCTGATATACCAACAGATGATGCCAGTAGCC
AAATGCAGATGTTGATGATCTTTGCTTTCAAAGGTGTTCGGAAATCCAAAGCTTTCACAGGGTGGCACAC
GGCAATGTAACGGTCCACACTCATCATGGTCAAGGTGAATATGCTGGTAAACATGTTGTAGTAGTCAATG
GAAATGACAATCTTGCACAGAACATCTCCAAAAGGCCAAGAATTCATCAAGTA
