>Addgene plasmid #24504 | pcDNA3-Ro1 | addgene partial sequence | sequence record 30256 | 24504 with CMV-F
TAGAGAACCCACTGCTTACTGGCTTATCGAAATTAATACGACTCACTATAGGGAGACCCAAGCTTGGTAC
CGGGCCCCCCCTCGAGCAGCTGAAGCTTGCTTGTTCTTTTTGCAGAAGCTCAGAATAAACGCTCAACTTT
GGCAGATCCACCATGGACAGCAAAGGTTCGTCGCAGAAAGGGTCCCGCCTGCTCCTGCTGCTGGTGGTGT
CAAATCTACTCTTGTGCCAGGGTGTGGTCTCCGATTACAAAGATGATGATGATGTCGACTCCCCGATCCA
GATCTTCCGCGGGGAGCCGGGCCCTACCTGCGCCCCGAGCGCCTGCCTGCCCCCCAACAGCAGCGCCTGG
TTTCCCGGCTGGGCCGAGCCCGACAGCAACGGCAGCGCCGGCTCGGAGGACGCGCAGCTGGAGCCCGCGC
ACATCTCCCCGGCCATCCCGGTCATCATCACGGCGGTCTACTCCGTAGTGTTCGTCGTGGGCTTGGTGGG
CAACTCGCTGGTCATGTTCGTGATCATCCGATACACAAAGATGAAGACAGCAACCAACATTTACATATTT
AACCTGGCTTTGGCAGATGCTTTAGTTACTACAACCATGCCCTTTCAGAGTACGGTCTACTTGATGAATT
CTTGGCCTTTTGGAGATGTTCTGTGCAAGATTGTCATTTCCATTGACTACTACAA
