[The description below was written by a language model from this plasmid's Addgene catalogue record.]
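Description:
pcDNA3-Ro1 is a mammalian expression plasmid built on the Invitrogen pcDNA3 backbone (about 5.4 kb without the insert). It is propagated in E. coli as a high-copy plasmid under ampicillin selection. No feature table is supplied with the record, so individual elements are not itemised. The listed sequencing primers (CMV forward and T7) fit the standard pcDNA3 layout, in which a CMV immediate-early promoter drives the insert in mammalian cells and a T7 promoter lies just upstream of the cloning site. pcDNA3 normally also carries a neomycin resistance cassette for G418 selection of stable lines, though the record does not mention this marker.

The insert, introduced by restriction cloning, encodes Ro1, an engineered form of the human kappa opioid receptor (OPRK1) carrying a C-terminal HA epitope tag for antibody detection. Ro1 is a RASSL, a "receptor activated solely by synthetic ligands". According to the depositor, a cluster of substitutions in extracellular loop 2 gives the receptor this property. In the RASSL concept, such changes reduce the response to the receptor's natural peptide ligands while preserving activation by small-molecule synthetic agonists, so that signalling through the receptor's G protein pathway can be triggered by adding a drug.

The record does not state a specific application. A construct of this type is typically used for transient or stable expression in cultured mammalian cells to study controllable G protein-coupled receptor signalling, with the HA tag used to confirm expression or localisation.
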