Addgene plasmid #24504: pcDNA3-Ro1
Depositing lab: Bruce Conklin. Depositing organization: J. David Gladstone Institutes.
Backbone
  Vector backbone: pcDNA3
  Backbone manufacturer: Invitrogen
  Backbone size w/o insert (bp): 5400
  Vector type: Mammalian Expression
Growth in bacteria
  Bacterial resistance: Ampicillin, 100 μg/mL
  Growth temperature: 37°C
  Growth strain: DH5alpha
  Copy number: High Copy
Gene/Insert
  Gene/Insert name: RASSL Ro1 (alt names: Ro1; OPRK1, KOR, OPRK)
  Species: H. sapiens (human)
  Mutation: mutations in extracellular loop 2, making it a RASSL (see comments below).
  Entrez Gene: OPRK1 (a.k.a. K-OR-1, KOP, KOR, KOR-1, KOR1, OPRK)
  Tag / fusion protein: HA (C terminal on insert)
  Cloning method: Restriction Enzyme
  Sequencing primers: 5′ CMV-F, T7
Terms and licenses: Academic/Nonprofit Terms; Industry Terms: Not Available to Industry
Depositor comments: Extracellular Loop 2 (EL2) mutations shown in lowercase: aSSVGISAIVLGvTqpRdgavvCtLQFPspswyWDtvt
How to cite: pcDNA3-Ro1 was a gift from Bruce Conklin (Addgene plasmid # 24504 ; http://n2t.net/addgene:24504 ; RRID:Addgene_24504)
